Addgene plasmid #233092: pYihI-C-term K-R
Purpose: Expression of GST-YihI with C-term lysines (K) mutated to arginine (R)
Depositing lab: Michael Downey. Depositing organization: University of Ottawa. Publication: Identification of polyphosphate-binding proteins in Escherichia coli uncovers targets involved in translation control and ribosome biogenesis. Baijal K, Kore B, Abramchuk I, Denoncourt A, Han S, Simms A, Dagenais A, Long AR, Rudner AD, Lavallee-Adam M, Gray MJ, Downey M. mBio. 2025 Aug 13;16(8):e0050025. doi: 10.1128/mbio.00500-25. Epub 2025 Jul 7. PubMed 40621900.
Backbone
  Vector backbone: pGEX4T1
  Backbone size w/o insert (bp): 4958
  Total vector size (bp): 5465
  Vector type: Bacterial Expression
Growth in bacteria
  Bacterial resistance: Ampicillin, 100 μg/mL
  Growth temperature: 37°C
  Growth strain: DH5alpha
  Copy number: High Copy
Gene/Insert
  Gene/Insert name: GST-YihI with C-term lysines (K) mutated to arginine (R)
  Insert size (bp): 507
  Mutation: C-term lysines (K) mutated to arginine (R)
  Tag / fusion protein: GST (N terminal on backbone)
Terms and licenses: Academic/Nonprofit Terms; Industry Terms
Depositor comments: Please visit https://doi.org/10.1101/2025.02.12.637445 for bioRxiv preprint.
How to cite: pYihI-C-term K-R was a gift from Michael Downey (Addgene plasmid # 233092 ; http://n2t.net/addgene:233092 ; RRID:Addgene_233092)
