[The description below was written by a language model from this plasmid's Addgene catalogue record and pLannotate feature annotations shown in this document.]
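Description:
pYihI-C-term K-R is a bacterial expression plasmid built on the pGEX4T1 backbone (5,465 bp in total) that produces a glutathione S-transferase fusion to a mutant form of the Escherichia coli protein YihI. It replicates in E. coli from a high-copy ColE1/pMB1-type origin and is selected with ampicillin through the β-lactamase (AmpR) gene and its own promoter. Short fragments of bom, rop, lacZα and a neighbouring E. coli gene are also annotated; these appear to be backbone remnants and are not part of the expression unit.

The expression cassette is driven by the tac promoter, a strong trp/lac hybrid, followed by a lac operator. The plasmid carries its own lacI gene with its promoter, so the lac repressor keeps transcription off until an inducer such as IPTG is added. Downstream lies the Schistosoma japonicum GST coding sequence, then the 507 bp yihI open reading frame, which places GST at the N terminus of the fusion for glutathione-affinity purification or pull-down. The insert carries lysine-to-arginine substitutions in the C-terminal region of YihI. The record does not list which residues are changed.

YihI is annotated as a GTPase-activating protein for Der/EngA that influences 50S ribosomal subunit assembly. The associated study concerns polyphosphate-binding proteins in E. coli involved in translation control and ribosome biogenesis, so this construct most plausibly serves to produce recombinant protein for testing whether the C-terminal lysines contribute to YihI's behaviour in that context, presumably alongside a wild-type GST-YihI counterpart. The record itself states only that its purpose is expression of the mutant fusion.
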