Features (pLannotate 1.2.2; 17 found; start..end, strand, type, name):
      1..589     +  rep_origin     ori: high-copy-number ColE1/pMB1/pBR322/pUC origin of replication
    775..826     -  misc_feature   bom (fragment): basis of mobility region from pBR322
    833..910     +  promoter       lacI promoter: lacI
    911..1993    +  CDS            lacI: lac repressor; lacI; The lac repressor binds to the lac operator to inhibit transcription in E. coli. This inhibition can be relieved by adding lactose or isopropyl-β-D-thiogalactopyranoside (IPTG).
   2006..2027    +  protein_bind   CAP binding site: CAP binding activates transcription in the presence of cAMP. E. coli catabolite activator protein
   2042..2072    +  promoter       lac promoter: promoter for the E. coli lac operon
   2080..2096    +  protein_bind   lac operator: The lac repressor binds to the lac operator to inhibit transcription in E. coli. This inhibition can be relieved by adding lactose or isopropyl-β-D-thiogalactopyranoside (IPTG). lac repressor encoded by lacI
   2116..2289    +  CDS            lacZα: LacZα fragment of β-galactosidase; lacZ fragment
   2553..2669    -  CDS            yciV (fragment): RNAAM_ECOLI - Also known as trpH From Escherichia coli (strain K12).
   2745..2773    +  promoter       tac promoter: strong E. coli promoter; hybrid between the trp and lac UV5 promoters
   2781..2797    +  protein_bind   lac operator: The lac repressor binds to the lac operator to inhibit transcription in E. coli. This inhibition can be relieved by adding lactose or isopropyl-β-D-thiogalactopyranoside (IPTG). lac repressor encoded by lacI
   2820..3473    +  CDS            GST26_SCHJA: Experimental evidence at protein level: Swiss-Prot protein existence level 1. GST isoenzymes appear to play a central role in the parasite detoxification system. Other functions are also suspected including a role in increasing the solubility of haematin in the parasite gut. From Schistosoma japonicum (Blood fluke).
   3507..4013    +  CDS            yihI: YIHI_ECOLI - Experimental evidence at protein level: Swiss-Prot protein existence level 1. A GTPase-activating protein (GAP) that modifies Der/EngA GTPase function, negatively regulating cell growth, probably via ribosome assembly. Stimulates the GTPase activity of Der; a construct missing the first 45 residues is even more stimulatory. Does not stimulate 2 other GTPases (ObgE and Era). Overexpression inhibits cell growth; precursor 16S rRNA accumulates, the 23S rRNA is 6-7 bases longer than usual, and 50S ribosomal subunits are improperly assembled, leading to 45S subunits lacking proteins L9
   4044..4083    +  CDS            rop (fragment): Rop protein, which maintains plasmids at low copy number; rop
   4185..4225    +  misc_feature   bom (fragment): basis of mobility region from pBR322
   4330..4434    +  promoter       AmpR promoter: bla
   4435..5295    +  CDS            AmpR: β-lactamase; bla; confers resistance to ampicillin, carbenicillin, and related antibiotics
>Addgene plasmid #233092 | pYihI-C-term K-R | addgene full sequence | sequence record 472234 | Addgene NGS Result
TTGAGATCCTTTTTTTCTGCGCGTAATCTGCTGCTTGCAAACAAAAAAACCACCGCTACCAGCGGTGGTT
TGTTTGCCGGATCAAGAGCTACCAACTCTTTTTCCGAAGGTAACTGGCTTCAGCAGAGCGCAGATACCAA
ATACTGTCCTTCTAGTGTAGCCGTAGTTAGGCCACCACTTCAAGAACTCTGTAGCACCGCCTACATACCT
CGCTCTGCTAATCCTGTTACCAGTGGCTGCTGCCAGTGGCGATAAGTCGTGTCTTACCGGGTTGGACTCA
AGACGATAGTTACCGGATAAGGCGCAGCGGTCGGGCTGAACGGGGGGTTCGTGCACACAGCCCAGCTTGG
AGCGAACGACCTACACCGAACTGAGATACCTACAGCGTGAGCTATGAGAAAGCGCCACGCTTCCCGAAGG
GAGAAAGGCGGACAGGTATCCGGTAAGCGGCAGGGTCGGAACAGGAGAGCGCACGAGGGAGCTTCCAGGG
GGAAACGCCTGGTATCTTTATAGTCCTGTCGGGTTTCGCCACCTCTGACTTGAGCGTCGATTTTTGTGAT
GCTCGTCAGGGGGGCGGAGCCTATGGAAAAACGCCAGCAACGCGGCCTTTTTACGGTTCCTGGCCTTTTG
CTGGCCTTTTGCTCACATGTTCTTTCCTGCGTTATCCCCTGATTCTGTGGATAACCGTATTACCGCCTTT
GAGTGAGCTGATACCGCTCGCCGCAGCCGAACGACCGAGCGCAGCGAGTCAGTGAGCGAGGAAGCGGAAG
AGCGCCTGATGCGGTATTTTCTCCTTACGCATCTGTGCGGTATTTCACACCGCATAAATTCCGACACCAT
CGAATGGCGCAAAACCTTTCGCGGTATGGCATGATAGCGCCCGGAAGAGAGTCAATTCAGGGTGGTGAAT
GTGAAACCAGTAACGTTATACGATGTCGCAGAGTATGCCGGTGTCTCTTATCAGACCGTTTCCCGCGTGG
TGAACCAGGCCAGCCACGTTTCTGCGAAAACGCGGGAAAAAGTGGAAGCGGCGATGGCGGAGCTGAATTA
CATTCCCAACCGCGTGGCACAACAACTGGCGGGCAAACAGTCGTTGCTGATTGGCGTTGCCACCTCCAGT
CTGGCCCTGCACGCGCCGTCGCAAATTGTCGCGGCGATTAAATCTCGCGCCGATCAACTGGGTGCCAGCG
TGGTGGTGTCGATGGTAGAACGAAGCGGCGTCGAAGCCTGTAAAGCGGCGGTGCACAATCTTCTCGCGCA
ACGCGTCAGTGGGCTGATCATTAACTATCCGCTGGATGACCAGGATGCCATTGCTGTGGAAGCTGCCTGC
ACTAATGTTCCGGCGTTATTTCTTGATGTCTCTGACCAGACACCCATCAACAGTATTATTTTCTCCCATG
AAGACGGTACGCGACTGGGCGTGGAGCATCTGGTCGCATTGGGTCACCAGCAAATCGCGCTGTTAGCGGG
CCCATTAAGTTCTGTCTCGGCGCGTCTGCGTCTGGCTGGCTGGCATAAATATCTCACTCGCAATCAAATT
CAGCCGATAGCGGAACGGGAAGGCGACTGGAGTGCCATGTCCGGTTTTCAACAAACCATGCAAATGCTGA
ATGAGGGCATCGTTCCCACTGCGATGCTGGTTGCCAACGATCAGATGGCGCTGGGCGCAATGCGCGCCAT
TACCGAGTCCGGGCTGCGCGTTGGTGCGGATATCTCGGTAGTGGGATACGACGATACCGAAGACAGCTCA
TGTTATATCCCGCCGTTAACCACCATCAAACAGGATTTTCGCCTGCTGGGGCAAACCAGCGTGGACCGCT
TGCTGCAACTCTCTCAGGGCCAGGCGGTGAAGGGCAATCAGCTGTTGCCCGTCTCACTGGTGAAAAGAAA
AACCACCCTGGCGCCCAATACGCAAACCGCCTCTCCCCGCGCGTTGGCCGATTCATTAATGCAGCTGGCA
CGACAGGTTTCCCGACTGGAAAGCGGGCAGTGAGCGCAACGCAATTAATGTAAGTTAGCTCACTCATTAG
GCACCCCAGGCTTTACACTTTATGCTTCCGGCTCGTATGTTGTGTGGAATTGTGAGCGGATAACAATTTC
ACACAGGAAACAGCTATGACCATGATTACGGATTCACTGGCCGTCGTTTTACAACGTCGTGACTGGGAAA
ACCCTGGCGTTACCCAACTTAATCGCCTTGCAGCACATCCCCCTTTCGCCAGCTGGCGTAATAGCGAAGA
GGCCCGCACCGATCGCCCTTCCCAACAGTTGCGCAGCCTGAATGGCGAATGGCGCTTTGCCTGGTTTCCG
GCACCAGAAGCGGTGCCGGAAAGCTGGCTGGAGTGCGATCTTCCTGAGGCCGATACTGTCGTCGTCCCCT
CAAACTGGCAGATGCACGGTTACGATGCGCCCATCTACACCAACGTGACCTATCCCATTACGGTCAATCC
GCCGTTTGTTCCCACGGAGAATCCGACGGGTTGTTACTCGCTCACATTTAATGTTGATGAAAGCTGGCTA
CAGGAAGGCCAGACGCGAATTATTTTTGATGGCGTTGGAATTAGCTTATCGACTGCACGGTGCACCAATG
CTTCTGGCGTCAGGCAGCCATCGGAAGCTGTGGTATGGCTGTGCAGGTCGTAAATCACTGCATAATTCGT
GTCGCTCAAGGCGCACTCCCGTTCTGGATAATGTTTTTTGCGCCGACATCATAACGGTTCTGGCAAATAT
TCTGAAATGAGCTGTTGACAATTAATCATCGGCTCGTATAATGTGTGGAATTGTGAGCGGATAACAATTT
CACACAGGAAACAGTATTCATGTCCCCTATACTAGGTTATTGGAAAATTAAGGGCCTTGTGCAACCCACT
CGACTTCTTTTGGAATATCTTGAAGAAAAATATGAAGAGCATTTGTATGAGCGCGATGAAGGTGATAAAT
GGCGAAACAAAAAGTTTGAATTGGGTTTGGAGTTTCCCAATCTTCCTTATTATATTGATGGTGATGTTAA
ATTAACACAGTCTATGGCCATCATACGTTATATAGCTGACAAGCACAACATGTTGGGTGGTTGTCCAAAA
GAGCGTGCAGAGATTTCAATGCTTGAAGGAGCGGTTTTGGATATTAGATACGGTGTTTCGAGAATTGCAT
ATAGTAAAGACTTTGAAACTCTCAAAGTTGATTTTCTTAGCAAGCTACCTGAAATGCTGAAAATGTTCGA
AGATCGTTTATGTCATAAAACATATTTAAATGGTGATCATGTAACCCATCCTGACTTCATGTTGTATGAC
GCTCTTGATGTTGTTTTATACATGGACCCAATGTGCCTGGATGCGTTCCCAAAATTAGTTTGTTTTAAAA
AACGTATTGAAGCTATCCCACAAATTGATAAGTACTTGAAATCCAGCAAGTATATAGCATGGCCTTTGCA
GGGCTGGCAAGCCACGTTTGGTGGTGGCGACCATCCTCCAAAATCGGATCTGGTTCCGCGTGGATCCCCG
GAATTCATGAAACCATCATCTTCAAACTCACGCAGCAAAGGTCATGCAAAAGCGCGTCGAAAAACACGCG
AGGAGCTGGATCAGGAAGCTCGTGATCGCAAGCGTCAGAAAAAACGTCGTGGTCATGCGCCGGGCAGCCG
CGCAGCGGGCGGAAACACCACGTCAGGCAGCAAAGGCCAGAACGCACCAAAAGATCCACGTATTGGCAGT
AAAACCCCTATTCCATTGGGCGTGACTGAAAAAGTCACCAAACAGCACAAACCGAAGAGTGAGAAACCTA
TGCTTTCACCGCAGGCGGAGTTGGAATTACTGGAAACGGATGAGCGTCTGGATGCGCTGCTGGAACGTCT
GGAAGCAGGCGAAACCCTGAGTGCCGAAGAGCAATCCTGGGTGGATGCTAAACTGGATCGTATTGATGAG
TTGATGCAGCGTCTCGGCCTCTCTTATGACGATGACGAAGAAGAGGAAGAAGACGAGCGGCAAGAAGACA
TGATGCGTCTGCTGCGGGGCAACTAAGCGGCCGCATCGTGACTGACTGACGATCTGCCTCGCGCGTTTCG
GTGATGACGGTGAAAACCTCTGACACATGCAGCTCCCGGAGACGGTCACAGCTTGTCTGTAAGCGGATGC
CGGGAGCAGACAAGCCCGTCAGGGCGCGTCAGCGGGTGTTGGCGGGTGTCGGGGCGCAGCCATGACCCAG
TCACGTAGCGATAGCGGAGTGTATAATTCTTGAAGACGAAAGGGCCTCGTGATACGCCTATTTTTATAGG
TTAATGTCATGATAATAATGGTTTCTTAGACGTCAGGTGGCACTTTTCGGGGAAATGTGCGCGGAACCCC
TATTTGTTTATTTTTCTAAATACATTCAAATATGTATCCGCTCATGAGACAATAACCCTGATAAATGCTT
CAATAATATTGAAAAAGGAAGAGTATGAGTATTCAACATTTCCGTGTCGCCCTTATTCCCTTTTTTGCGG
CATTTTGCCTTCCTGTTTTTGCTCACCCAGAAACGCTGGTGAAAGTAAAAGATGCTGAAGATCAGTTGGG
TGCACGAGTGGGTTACATCGAACTGGATCTCAACAGCGGTAAGATCCTTGAGAGTTTTCGCCCCGAAGAA
CGTTTTCCAATGATGAGCACTTTTAAAGTTCTGCTATGTGGCGCGGTATTATCCCGTGTTGACGCCGGGC
AAGAGCAACTCGGTCGCCGCATACACTATTCTCAGAATGACTTGGTTGAGTACTCACCAGTCACAGAAAA
GCATCTTACGGATGGCATGACAGTAAGAGAATTATGCAGTGCTGCCATAACCATGAGTGATAACACTGCG
GCCAACTTACTTCTGACAACGATCGGAGGACCGAAGGAGCTAACCGCTTTTTTGCACAACATGGGGGATC
ATGTAACTCGCCTTGATCGTTGGGAACCGGAGCTGAATGAAGCCATACCAAACGACGAGCGTGACACCAC
GATGCCTGCAGCAATGGCAACAACGTTGCGCAAACTATTAACTGGCGAACTACTTACTCTAGCTTCCCGG
CAACAATTAATAGACTGGATGGAGGCGGATAAAGTTGCAGGACCACTTCTGCGCTCGGCCCTTCCGGCTG
GCTGGTTTATTGCTGATAAATCTGGAGCCGGTGAGCGTGGGTCTCGCGGTATCATTGCAGCACTGGGGCC
AGATGGTAAGCCCTCCCGTATCGTAGTTATCTACACGACGGGGAGTCAGGCAACTATGGATGAACGAAAT
AGACAGATCGCTGAGATAGGTGCCTCACTGATTAAGCATTGGTAACTGTCAGACCAAGTTTACTCATATA
TACTTTAGATTGATTTAAAACTTCATTTTTAATTTAAAAGGATCTAGGTGAAGATCCTTTTTGATAATCT
CATGACCAAAATCCCTTAACGTGAGTTTTCGTTCCACTGAGCGTCAGACCCCGTAGAAAAGATCAAAGGA
TCTTC
